>Addgene plasmid #36811 | TAL2408 | depositor partial sequence | sequence record 46004 | TAL2408 sequence 1436 bps
GAACCTGACCCCAGACCAGGTAGTCGCAATCGCGAACAATAATGGGGGAAAGCAAGCCCTGGAAACCGTG
CAAAGGTTGTTGCCGGTCCTTTGTCAAGACCACGGCCTTACACCGGAGCAAGTCGTGGCCATTGCAAGCA
ACATCGGTGGCAAACAGGCTCTTGAGACGGTTCAGAGACTTCTCCCAGTTCTCTGTCAAGCCCACGGGCT
GACTCCCGATCAAGTTGTAGCGATTGCGAATAACAATGGAGGGAAACAAGCATTGGAGACTGTCCAACGG
CTCCTTCCCGTGTTGTGTCAAGCCCACGGTTTGACGCCTGCACAAGTGGTCGCCATCGCCAACAACAACG
GCGGTAAGCAGGCGCTGGAAACAGTACAGCGCCTGCTGCCTGTACTGTGCCAGGATCATGGACTGACCCC
AGACCAGGTAGTCGCAATCGCGTCGAACATTGGGGGAAAGCAAGCCCTGGAAACCGTGCAAAGGTTGTTG
CCGGTCCTTTGTCAAGACCACGGCCTTACACCGGAGCAAGTCGTGGCCATTGCAAATAATAACGGTGGCA
AACAGGCTCTTGAGACGGTTCAGAGACTTCTCCCAGTTCTCTGTCAAGCCCACGGGCTGACTCCCGATCA
AGTTGTAGCGATTGCGTCGCATGACGGAGGGAAACAAGCATTGGAGACTGTCCAACGGCTCCTTCCCGTG
TTGTGTCAAGCCCACGGTTTGACGCCTGCACAAGTGGTCGCCATCGCCAGCCATGATGGCGGTAAGCAGG
CGCTGGAAACAGTACAGCGCCTGCTGCCTGTACTGTGCCAGGATCATGGACTGACCCCAGACCAGGTAGT
CGCAATCGCGAACAATAATGGGGGAAAGCAAGCCCTGGAAACCGTGCAAAGGTTGTTGCCGGTCCTTTGT
CAAGACCACGGCCTTACACCGGAGCAAGTCGTGGCCATTGCAAATAATAACGGTGGCAAACAGGCTCTTG
AGACGGTTCAGAGACTTCTCCCAGTTCTCTGTCAAGCCCACGGGCTGACTCCCGATCAAGTTGTAGCGAT
TGCGTCGAACATTGGAGGGAAACAAGCATTGGAGACTGTCCAACGGCTCCTTCCCGTGTTGTGTCAAGCC
CACGGTTTGACGCCTGCACAAGTGGTCGCCATCGCCAGCCATGATGGCGGTAAGCAGGCGCTGGAAACAG
TACAGCGCCTGCTGCCTGTACTGTGCCAGGATCATGGACTGACCCCAGACCAGGTAGTCGCAATCGCGTC
ACATGACGGGGGAAAGCAAGCCCTGGAAACCGTGCAAAGGTTGTTGCCGGTCCTTTGTCAAGACCACGGC
CTTACACCGGAGCAAGTCGTGGCCATTGCAAATAATAACGGTGGCAAACAGGCTCTTGAGACGGTTCAGA
GACTTCTCCCAGTTCTCTGTCAAGCCCACGGGCTGA
