>Addgene plasmid #36811 | TAL2408 | addgene partial sequence | sequence record 48164 | CMV-F 5'-CGCAAATGGGCGGTAGGCGTG-3'
ACTAGAGAACCCACTGCTTACTGGCTTATCGAAATTAATACGACTCACTATAGGGAGACCCAAGCTGGCT
AGCACCATGGACTACAAAGACCATGACGGTGATTATAAAGATCATGACATCGATTACAAGGATGACGATG
ACAAGATGGCCCCCAAGAAGAAGAGGAAGGTGGGCATTCACCGCGGGGTACCTATGGTGGACTTGAGGAC
ACTCGGTTATTCGCAACAGCAACAGGAGAAAATCAAGCCTAAGGTCAGGAGCACCGTCGCGCAACACCAC
GAGGCGCTTGTGGGGCATGGCTTCACTCATGCGCATATTGTCGCGCTTTCACAGCACCCTGCGGCGCTTG
GGACGGTGGCTGTCAAATACCAAGATATGATTGCGGCCCTGCCCGAAGCCACGCACGAGGCAATTGTAGG
GGTCGGTAAACAGTGGTCGGGAGCGCGAGCACTTGAGGCGCTGCTGACTGTGGCGGGTGAGCTTAGGGGG
CCTCCGCTCCAGCTCGACACCGGGCAGCTGCTGAAGATCGCGAAGAGAGGGGGAGTAACAGCGGTAGAGG
CAGTGCACGCCTGGCGCAATGCGCTCACCGGGGCCCCCTTGAACCTGACCCCAGACCAGGTAGTCGCAAT
CGCGAACAATAATGGGGGAAAGCAAGCCCTGGAAACCGTGCAAAGGTTGTTGCCGGTCCTTTGTCAAGAC
CACGGCCTTACACCGGAGCAAGTCGTGGCCATTGCAAGCAACATCGGTGGCAAACAGGCTCTTGAGACGG
TTCAGAGACTTCTCCCAGTTCTCTGTCAAGCCCACGGGCTGACTCCCGATCAAGTTGTAGCGATTGCGAA
TAACAATGGAGGGAAACAAGCATTGGAGACTGTCCAACGGCTCCTTCCC
