>Addgene plasmid #36811 | TAL2408 | addgene partial sequence | sequence record 48165 | JDS-TALEN-F 5'-TAGGGGTCGGTAAACAGTGG-3'
TGTGGCGGGTGAGCTTAGGGGGCCTCCGCTCCAGCTCGACACCGGGCAGCTGCTGAAGATCGCGAAGAGA
GGGGGAGTAACAGCGGTAGAGGCAGTGCACGCCTGGCGCAATGCGCTCACCGGGGCCCCCTTGAACCTGA
CCCCAGACCAGGTAGTCGCAATCGCGAACAATAATGGGGGAAAGCAAGCCCTGGAAACCGTGCAAAGGTT
GTTGCCGGTCCTTTGTCAAGACCACGGCCTTACACCGGAGCAAGTCGTGGCCATTGCAAGCAACATCGGT
GGCAAACAGGCTCTTGAGACGGTTCAGAGACTTCTCCCAGTTCTCTGTCAAGCCCACGGGCTGACTCCCG
ATCAAGTTGTAGCGATTGCGAATAACAATGGAGGGAAACAAGCATTGGAGACTGTCCAACGGCTCCTTCC
CGTGTTGTGTCAAGCCCACGGTTTGACGCCTGCACAAGTGGTCGCCATCGCCAACAACAACGGCGGTAAG
CAGGCGCTGGAAACAGTACAGCGCCTGCTGCCTGTACTGTGCCAGGATCATGGACTGACCCCAGACCAGG
TAGTCGCAATCGCGTCGAACATTGGGGGAAAGCAAGCCCTGGAAACCGTGCAAAGGTTGTTGCCGGTCCT
TTGTCAAGACCACGGCCTTACACCGGAGCAAGTCGTGGCCATTGCAAATAATAACGGTGGCAAACAGGCT
CTTGAGACGGTTCAGAGACTTCTCCCAGTTCTCTGTCAAGCCCACGGGCTGACTCCCGATCAAGTTGTAG
CGATTGCGTCGCATGACGGAGGGAAACAAGCATTGGAGACTGTCCAACGGCTCCTTCCCGTGTTGTGTCA
AGCCCACGGTTTGACGCCTGCACAAGTGGTCGCCATCGCCAGCCATGATGGCGGTAAGCAGGCGCTGGAA
ACAGTACAGCGCCTGCTGCCTGTACTGTGCCAGGATCATGGA
