[The description below was written by a language model from this plasmid's Addgene catalogue record.]
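Description:
TAL2408 is a mammalian expression plasmid encoding the left monomer of a TALEN (transcription activator-like effector nuclease) pair directed at the human NBN gene, also known as NBS1. It is built on the JDS70 backbone, a roughly 6.4 kb TALEN expression vector that supplies the framework into which a custom TAL effector repeat array is inserted. The plasmid is maintained in E. coli as a high-copy construct under ampicillin selection. No mammalian selection marker is stated in the record, and no feature table is available to confirm other backbone elements.

The insert of about 1.4 kb is the DNA-binding repeat array, produced by the FLASH assembly method and cloned through BsmBI sites that were destroyed in the process. BsmBI is a type IIS enzyme, so this is consistent with a seamless in-frame junction to the flanking backbone-encoded sequences. The backbone contributes an N-terminal 3X FLAG tag, useful for detecting the protein, and a C-terminal wild-type FokI nuclease domain. Expression in mammalian cells is driven by the CMV promoter, while a T7 promoter allows in vitro transcription of mRNA for delivery routes such as injection or RNA transfection. The BGH reverse sequencing primer suggests a BGH polyadenylation region downstream.

Because FokI cleaves only as a dimer, this left-hand TALEN is meant to be used with a matching right-hand partner that binds the opposite strand nearby. Together the pair makes a double-strand break at the NBN locus, enabling targeted gene disruption or editing in human cells. The depositor recommends confirming the plasmid's structure by diagnostic restriction digest before use.
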