Addgene plasmid #36811: TAL2408
Depositing lab: Keith Joung. Depositing organization: Massachusetts General Hospital. Publication: FLASH assembly of TALENs for high-throughput genome editing. Reyon D, Tsai SQ, Khayter C, Foden JA, Sander JD, Joung JK. Nat Biotechnol. 2012 Apr 8. doi: 10.1038/nbt.2170. PubMed 22484455.
Backbone
  Vector backbone: JDS70
  Backbone manufacturer: Joung lab (Addgene Plasmid # 32285)
  Backbone size w/o insert (bp): 6447
  Vector type: Mammalian, T7 for in vitro mRNA synthesis
Growth in bacteria
  Bacterial resistance: Ampicillin, 100 μg/mL
  Growth temperature: 37°C
  Growth strain: XL1 Blue
  Copy number: High Copy
Gene/Insert
  Gene/Insert name: NBN-TALEN_Left (alt name: NBN)
  Species: H. sapiens (human)
  Insert size (bp): 1436
  Entrez Gene: Nbn (a.k.a. Nbs1)
  Promoter: CMV
  Tag / fusion protein: 3X Flag (N terminal on backbone); WT FOKI (C terminal on backbone)
  Cloning method: Restriction Enzyme; 5′ cloning site BsmBI (destroyed during cloning); 3′ cloning site BsmBI (destroyed during cloning)
  Sequencing primers: 5′ CMV-F; 3′ BGH-rev
Terms and licenses: Academic/Nonprofit Terms; Industry Terms: Not Available to Industry
Depositor comments: Target binding site: TGAGGAGCCGGACCGA It is strongly recommended that users perform a diagnostic digest to verify this plasmid prior to use. For example, a double digest of the plasmid with BamHI and KpnI should result in two bands at 2.2kb and 5.9kb.
How to cite: TAL2408 was a gift from Keith Joung (Addgene plasmid # 36811 ; http://n2t.net/addgene:36811 ; RRID:Addgene_36811)
